Addgene plasmid #83155: Hs.KRAS4b K147Q
Purpose: Gateway ORF Entry clone of human KRAS4B [NM_004985.4 ] with stop codon (for native or N-terminal fusions), K147Q mutation
Depositing lab: Dominic Esposito. Depositing organization: National Cancer Institute (NCI).
Backbone
  Vector backbone: pDonor-255
  Backbone size w/o insert (bp): 2693
  Vector type: Gateway Entry Clone
Growth in bacteria
  Bacterial resistance: Spectinomycin, 50 μg/mL
  Growth temperature: 37°C
  Growth strain: DH10B
  Copy number: High Copy
Gene/Insert
  Gene/Insert name: KRAS
  Species: H. sapiens (human)
  Insert size (bp): 567
  Mutation: K147Q
  GenBank ID: NM_004985.4
  Entrez Gene: KRAS (a.k.a. 'C-K-RAS, C-K-RAS, CFC2, K-RAS2A, K-RAS2B, K-RAS4A, K-RAS4B, K-Ras, K-Ras 2, KI-RAS, KRAS1, KRAS2, NS, NS3, OES, RALD, RASK2, c-Ki-ras, c-Ki-ras2)
  Cloning method: Gateway Cloning
  Sequencing primers: 5′ M13F 23-mer (5'-CCCAGTCACGACGTTGTAAAACG); 3′ attLR 23-mer (5'-TAACATCAGAGATTTTGAGACAC)
Terms and licenses: Academic/Nonprofit Terms; Industry Terms: Not Available to Industry
How to cite: Hs.KRAS4b K147Q was a gift from Dominic Esposito (Addgene plasmid # 83155 ; http://n2t.net/addgene:83155 ; RRID:Addgene_83155)
