[The description below was written by a language model from this plasmid's Addgene catalogue record and pLannotate feature annotations shown in this document.]
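Description:
Hs.KRAS4b K147Q is a Gateway entry clone built on the pDonor-255 backbone, carrying the human KRAS4B open reading frame with a lysine-to-glutamine substitution at residue 147. The full plasmid is about 3.3 kb and is propagated in E. coli from a high-copy ColE1/pUC-type origin. Selection is by spectinomycin, conferred by an aadA (SmR) aminoglycoside adenylyltransferase gene. The fragments of an integron Pc promoter and a gentamicin acetyltransferase gene annotated just upstream look like remnants of the integron-derived cassette from which the marker originates. Short lacZα and lacI fragments are likewise backbone remnants rather than functional genes. The rrnB T1 and T2 terminators lie upstream of the cloning region, where they typically shield the insert from read-through transcription.

The 567 bp K-Ras coding sequence sits between two attL recombination sites, annotated by the automated tool as attL3 and a fragment of attL2. The catalogue fields do not specify the att site identities, so the upstream label should be treated with some caution. There is no promoter for expressing the insert in this plasmid. It serves as a shuttle: an LR Clonase reaction transfers the ORF into a destination vector of choice, which supplies the promoter, tags and host-specific elements. Because the ORF retains its stop codon, it is suited to native expression or N-terminal fusions but not C-terminal tags. The record does not state the biological rationale for the K147Q mutation. The clone would typically be used to generate expression constructs for comparing this variant with wild-type or other mutant KRAS4B proteins.
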