Features (pLannotate 1.2.2; 11 found; start..end, strand, type, name):
     18..54      -  CDS            lacZα (fragment): LacZα fragment of β-galactosidase; lacZ fragment
     85..180     +  protein_bind   attL3: mutant version of attL; recombination site for the Gateway® LR reaction LR Clonase™
    186..752     +  CDS            K-Ras: human small GTPase proto-oncoprotein
    757..850     -  protein_bind   attL2 (fragment): mutant version of attL; recombination site for the Gateway® LR reaction LR Clonase™
    965..988     +  promoter       Pc promoter (fragment): intI1 (promoter lies within the coding sequence); class 1 integron promoter
   1164..1220    +  CDS            GmR (fragment): gentamycin acetyltransferase; aacC1; confers resistance to gentamycin
   1227..2018    +  CDS            SmR: aminoglycoside adenylyltransferase (Murphy, 1985); aadA; confers resistance to spectinomycin and streptomycin
   2111..2699    +  rep_origin     ori: high-copy-number ColE1/pMB1/pBR322/pUC origin of replication
   2882..2974    +  CDS            lacI (fragment): lac repressor; lacI; The lac repressor binds to the lac operator to inhibit transcription in E. coli. This inhibition can be relieved by adding lactose or isopropyl-β-D-thiogalactopyranoside (IPTG).
   3029..3056    -  terminator     rrnB T2 terminator: transcription terminator T2 from the E. coli rrnB gene
   3188..3231    +  terminator     rrnB T1 terminator: Escherichia coli rrnB; transcription terminator T1 from the E. coli rrnB gene
>Addgene plasmid #83155 | Hs.KRAS4b K147Q | depositor full sequence | sequence record 158118 | Full Sequence
TTAACGCTAGCATGGATGTTTTCCCAGTCACGACGTTGTAAAACGACGGCCAGTCTTAAAATTCGAGCTC
GGTCCGAGGATCCGAAATAATGATTTTATTTTGACTGATAGTGACCTGTTCGTTGCAACAAATTGATAAG
CAATGCTTTTTTATAATGCCAACTTTGTACAAAAAAGTTGGCACCATGACTGAATATAAACTTGTGGTAG
TTGGAGCTGGTGGCGTAGGCAAGAGTGCCTTGACGATACAGCTAATTCAGAATCATTTTGTGGACGAATA
TGATCCAACAATAGAGGATTCCTACAGGAAGCAAGTAGTAATTGATGGAGAAACCTGTCTCTTGGATATT
CTCGACACAGCAGGTCAAGAGGAGTACAGTGCAATGAGGGACCAGTACATGAGGACTGGGGAGGGCTTTC
TTTGTGTATTTGCCATAAATAATACTAAATCATTTGAAGATATTCACCATTATAGAGAACAAATTAAAAG
AGTTAAGGACTCTGAAGATGTACCTATGGTCCTAGTAGGAAATAAATGTGATTTGCCTTCTAGAACAGTA
GACACAAAACAGGCTCAGGACTTAGCAAGAAGTTATGGAATTCCTTTTATTGAAACATCAGCACAGACAA
GACAGGGTGTTGATGATGCCTTCTATACATTAGTTCGAGAAATTCGAAAACATAAAGAAAAGATGAGCAA
AGATGGTAAAAAGAAGAAAAAGAAGTCAAAGACAAAGTGTGTAATTATGTAATCAACTTTCTTGTACAAA
GTTGGCATTATAGGAAAGCATTGCTTATCAATTTGTTGCAACGAACAGGTCACTATCAGTCAAAATAAAA
TCATTATTTGCATGCAAGCTTAGATCCTCTAGACCAGCCAGGACAGAAATGCCTCGACTTCGCTGCTACC
CAAGGTTGCCGGGTGACGCACACCGTGGAAACGGATGAAGGCACGAACCCAGTGGACATAAGCCTGTTCG
GTTCGTAAGCTGTAATGCAAGTAGCGTATGCGCTCACGCAACTGGTCCAGAACCTTGACCGAACGCAGCG
GTGGTAACGGCGCAGTGGCGGTTTTCATGGCTTGTTATGACTGTTTTTTTGGGGTACAGTCTATGCCTCG
GGCATCCAAGCAGCAAGCGCGTTACGCCGTGGGTCGATGTTTGATGTTATGGAGCAGCAACGATGTTACG
CAGCAGGGCAGTCGCCCTAAAACAAAGTTAAACATTATGAGGGAAGCGGTGATCGCCGAAGTATCGACTC
AACTATCAGAGGTAGTTGGCGTCATCGAGCGCCATCTCGAACCGACGTTGCTGGCCGTACATTTGTACGG
CTCCGCAGTGGATGGCGGCCTGAAGCCACACAGTGATATTGATTTGCTGGTTACGGTGACCGTAAGGCTT
GATGAAACAACGCGGCGAGCTTTGATCAACGACCTTTTGGAAACTTCGGCTTCCCCTGGAGAGAGCGAGA
TTCTCCGCGCTGTAGAAGTCACCATTGTTGTGCACGACGACATCATTCCGTGGCGTTATCCAGCTAAGCG
CGAACTGCAATTTGGAGAATGGCAGCGCAATGACATTCTTGCAGGTATCTTCGAGCCAGCCACGATCGAC
ATTGATCTGGCTATCTTGCTGACAAAAGCAAGAGAACATAGCGTTGCCTTGGTAGGTCCAGCGGCGGAGG
AACTCTTTGATCCGGTTCCTGAACAGGATCTATTTGAGGCGCTAAATGAAACCTTAACGCTATGGAACTC
GCCGCCCGACTGGGCTGGCGATGAGCGAAATGTAGTGCTTACGTTGTCCCGCATTTGGTACAGCGCAGTA
ACCGGCAAAATCGCGCCGAAGGATGTCGCTGCCGACTGGGCAATGGAGCGCCTGCCGGCCCAGTATCAGC
CCGTCATACTTGAAGCTAGACAGGCTTATCTTGGACAAGAAGAAGATCGCTTGGCCTCGCGCGCAGATCA
GTTGGAAGAATTTGTCCACTACGTGAAAGGCGAGATCACCAAGGTAGTCGGCAAATAACCCTCGAGCCAC
CCATGACCAAAATCCCTTAACGTGAGTTACGCGTCGTTCCACTGAGCGTCAGACCCCGTAGAAAAGATCA
AAGGATCTTCTTGAGATCCTTTTTTTCTGCGCGTAATCTGCTGCTTGCAAACAAAAAAACCACCGCTACC
AGCGGTGGTTTGTTTGCCGGATCAAGAGCTACCAACTCTTTTTCCGAAGGTAACTGGCTTCAGCAGAGCG
CAGATACCAAATACTGTCCTTCTAGTGTAGCCGTAGTTAGGCCACCACTTCAAGAACTCTGTAGCACCGC
CTACATACCTCGCTCTGCTAATCCTGTTACCAGTGGCTGCTGCCAGTGGCGATAAGTCGTGTCTTACCGG
GTTGGACTCAAGACGATAGTTACCGGATAAGGCGCAGCGGTCGGGCTGAACGGGGGGTTCGTGCACACAG
CCCAGCTTGGAGCGAACGACCTACACCGAACTGAGATACCTACAGCGTGAGCATTGAGAAAGCGCCACGC
TTCCCGAAGGGAGAAAGGCGGACAGGTATCCGGTAAGCGGCAGGGTCGGAACAGGAGAGCGCACGAGGGA
GCTTCCAGGGGGAAACGCCTGGTATCTTTATAGTCCTGTCGGGTTTCGCCACCTCTGACTTGAGCGTCGA
TTTTTGTGATGCTCGTCAGGGGGGCGGAGCCTATGGAAAAACGCCAGCAACGCGGCCTTTTTACGGTTCC
TGGCCTTTTGCTGGCCTTTTGCTCACATGTTCTTTCCTGCGTTATCCCCTGATTCTGTGGATAACCGTAT
TACCGCCTTTGAGTGAGCTGATACCGCTCGCCGCAGCCGAACGACCGAGCGCAGCGAGTCAGTGAGCGAG
GAAGCGGAAGAGCGCCCAATACGCAAACCGCCTCTCCCCGCGCGTTGGCCGATTCATTAATGCAGCTGGC
ACGACAGGTTTCCCGACTGGAAAGCGGGCAGTGAGCGCAACGCAATTAATACGCGTACCGCTAGCCAGGA
AGAGTTTGTAGAAACGCAAAAAGGCCATCCGTCAGGATGGCCTTCTGCTTAGTTTGATGCCTGGCAGTTT
ATGGCGGGCGTCCTGCCCGCCACCCTCCGGGCCGTTGCTTCACAACGTTCAAATCCGCTCCCGGCGGATT
TGTCCTACTCAGGAGAGCGTTCACCGACAAACAACAGATAAAACGAAAGGCCCAGTCTTCCGACTGAGCC
TTTCGTTTTATTTGATGCCTGGCAGTTCCCTACTCTCGCG
