>Addgene plasmid #83155 | Hs.KRAS4b K147Q | addgene partial sequence | sequence record 159144 | M13pUC-Fwd 5'-CCCAGTCACGACGTTGTAAAACG-3'
AGCTCGGTCCGAGGATCCGAAATAATGATTTTATTTTGACTGATAGTGACCTGTTCGTTGCAACAAATTG
ATAAGCAATGCTTTTTTATAATGCCAACTTTGTACAAAAAAGTTGGCACCATGACTGAATATAAACTTGT
GGTAGTTGGAGCTGGTGGCGTAGGCAAGAGTGCCTTGACGATACAGCTAATTCAGAATCATTTTGTGGAC
GAATATGATCCAACAATAGAGGATTCCTACAGGAAGCAAGTAGTAATTGATGGAGAAACCTGTCTCTTGG
ATATTCTCGACACAGCAGGTCAAGAGGAGTACAGTGCAATGAGGGACCAGTACATGAGGACTGGGGAGGG
CTTTCTTTGTGTATTTGCCATAAATAATACTAAATCATTTGAAGATATTCACCATTATAGAGAACAAATT
AAAAGAGTTAAGGACTCTGAAGATGTACCTATGGTCCTAGTAGGAAATAAATGTGATTTGCCTTCTAGAA
CAGTAGACACAAAACAGGCTCAGGACTTAGCAAGAAGTTATGGAATTCCTTTTATTGAAACATCAGCACA
GACAAGACAGGGTGTTGATGATGCCTTCTATACATTAGTTCGAGAAATTCGAAAACATAAAGAAAAGATG
AGCAAAGATGGTAAAAAGAAGAA
